>Addgene plasmid #74515 | GFP-nArgBP2ΔNSE | depositor full sequence | sequence record 140556 | GFP-nArgBP2ΔNSE sequence 6906 bps
TAGTTATTAATAGTAATCAATTACGGGGTCATTAGTTCATAGCCCATATATGGAGTTCCGCGTTACATAA
CTTACGGTAAATGGCCCGCCTGGCTGACCGCCCAACGACCCCCGCCCATTGACGTCAATAATGACGTATG
TTCCCATAGTAACGCCAATAGGGACTTTCCATTGACGTCAATGGGTGGAGTATTTACGGTAAACTGCCCA
CTTGGCAGTACATCAAGTGTATCATATGCCAAGTACGCCCCCTATTGACGTCAATGACGGTAAATGGCCC
GCCTGGCATTATGCCCAGTACATGACCTTATGGGACTTTCCTACTTGGCAGTACATCTACGTATTAGTCA
TCGCTATTACCATGGTGATGCGGTTTTGGCAGTACATCAATGGGCGTGGATAGCGGTTTGACTCACGGGG
ATTTCCAAGTCTCCACCCCATTGACGTCAATGGGAGTTTGTTTTGGCACCAAAATCAACGGGACTTTCCA
AAATGTCGTAACAACTCCGCCCCATTGACGCAAATGGGCGGTAGGCGTGTACGGTGGGAGGTCTATATAA
GCAGAGCTGGTTTAGTGAACCGTCAGATCCGCTAGCGCTACCGGTCGCCACCATGGTGAGCAAGGGCGAG
GAGCTGTTCACCGGGGTGGTGCCCATCCTGGTCGAGCTGGACGGCGACGTAAACGGCCACAAGTTCAGCG
TGTCCGGCGAGGGCGAGGGCGATGCCACCTACGGCAAGCTGACCCTGAAGTTCATCTGCACCACCGGCAA
GCTGCCCGTGCCCTGGCCCACCCTCGTGACCACCCTGACCTACGGCGTGCAGTGCTTCAGCCGCTACCCC
GACCACATGAAGCAGCACGACTTCTTCAAGTCCGCCATGCCCGAAGGCTACGTCCAGGAGCGCACCATCT
TCTTCAAGGACGACGGCAACTACAAGACCCGCGCCGAGGTGAAGTTCGAGGGCGACACCCTGGTGAACCG
CATCGAGCTGAAGGGCATCGACTTCAAGGAGGACGGCAACATCCTGGGGCACAAGCTGGAGTACAACTAC
AACAGCCACAACGTCTATATCATGGCCGACAAGCAGAAGAACGGCATCAAGGTGAACTTCAAGATCCGCC
ACAACATCGAGGACGGCAGCGTGCAGCTCGCCGACCACTACCAGCAGAACACCCCCATCGGCGACGGCCC
CGTGCTGCTGCCCGACAACCACTACCTGAGCACCCAGTCCGCCCTGAGCAAAGACCCCAACGAGAAGCGC
GATCACATGGTCCTGCTGGAGTTCGTGACCGCCGCCGGGATCACTCTCGGCATGGACGAGCTGTACAAGT
CCGGCCGGACTCAGATCTCGAGCTCCATGAATACAGATAGCGGTGGGTGTGCTCGCAAACGTGCCGCCAT
GTCTGTTACGTTAACATCTGTGAAGAGAGTTCAAAGTTCTCCAAACCTATTGGCTGCAGGGCGTGAGTCT
CAGTCTCCAGATTCAGCAAAAGGTTTTAGAAGCGTTCGGCCAAACCTGCAAGACAAAAGATCACCGACCC
AGAGCCAGATCACTATCAATGGCAACTCTGGTGGCGCCGTGAGTCCAGTGAGTTACTATCAGAGGCCATT
CTCCCCTTCTGCATACTCCCTCCCAGCCTCGCTGAACTCCAGCATTATCATGCAGCACGGCAGGTCTCTT
GATTCTGCAGAGACATATTCCCAGCATGCCCAGTCCCTGGATGGCACCATGGGAAGCTCCATCCCGCTCT
ATAGATCCTCCGAGGAAGAGAAGAGGGTCACGGTCATCAAAGCCCCGCATTACCCAGGGATCGGCCCTGT
GGATGAGTCTGGAATCCCCACAGCCATTAGGACGACTGTCGACAGGCCAAAGGACTGGTACAAGACAATG
TTCAAGCAAATCCACATGGTACACAAGCCGGGTCTGTACAACTCGCCCTACAGTGCTCAGTCCCACCCGG
CTGCGAAGACTCAGACCTACAGACCTCTTTCGAAAAGCCACTCAGACAATGGCACCGATGCGTTTAAGGA
GGTGCCCTCCCCAGTGCCTCCCCCACACGTCCCACCACGACCAAGAGATCAGTCTTCAACACTAAAGCAT
GACTGGGACCCTCCAGACAGAAAGGTGGACACCAGGAAATTTCGATCGGAGCCAAGGAGTATTTTTGAAT
ATGAGCCTGGGAAGTCGTCCATTCTGCAGCACGAAAGACCCCCCCCTCTCCCACCAACTCCGACACCTGT
TCCCAGGGAACCCAGCCGGAAGCCTCTCTCAGTGTCACCCTCAACAGATGGCCTGCGTAGCCCTTCCCCT
CCGCCCAGGAGCTGTGTCCCCGCACCCCGTCCGAGTGCCCCAGATCTCTCTCCCACCCGGACGGGTCGCA
TAAATCCAGCTGACATAGATTTAGAAAATGAACCCTGGTATAAATTCTTTTCAGAACTGGAGTTTGGACA
CCCGCCTCCTAAAAAGGCTCTGGATTATGTTCAAGATCATTCTTCCGGTGTGTCCAACGAGGTCTCCATC
TATCAGTCCTCCATAGACAGAAGCCTGGAAAGACCCAGCAGCTCTGCAAGCATGGCCGGTGACTTTAGGA
AACGGAGGAAGAGCGAACCTGCAGTGGGCCCACTCCGGGGCTTGGGGGATCAGAGTTCAAGCAGGACCAG
CCCTGGCCGGGCGGACCTCCCAGGATCAAGTTCCACCTTTACGAAGTCTTTCATTAGCTCTTCTCCTTCC
TCTCCCTCGAGAGCACAAGATCACGAGTCCCCTAGAAGTTACTCATCTACTCTGACTGACTTGGGCAGAA
GTGCATCACGGGAACGAAGGGGAACTCCAGAAAAAGAGAAATTGCCTGCAAAAGCTGTCTATGATTTCAA
AGCTCAGACATCTAAGGAGCTGTCATTTAAGAAAGGAGACACTGTCTACATCCTCAGGAAAATTGACCAA
AACTGGTATGAGGGGGAACACCACGGCAGAGTGGGCATTTTCCCAATCTCATACGTAGAGAAACTAACAC
CCCCGGAAAAAGCGCAGCCCGCAAGACCACCACCCCCAGTCCAGCCCGGAGAGATTGGAGAAGCCATAGC
CAAGTACAACTTCAATGCAGACACAAATGTGGAACTCTCCCTGCGAAAGGGCGACAGGATTATTCTTCTT
AAAAGAGTTGACCAAAACTGGTACGAAGGTAAAATCCCAGGAACCAACAGACAAGGCATCTTCCCCGTGT
CCTATGTCGAGGTTGTCAAGAGGAACGCAAAAGGTGCTGAGGACTACCCAGACCCTCCTCTGCCCCACAG
CTACTCCAGTGACAGAATTTACACCCTAAGCTCCAATAAGCCACAGCGTCCTGGGTTCTCTCATGAAAAC
ATTCAAGGTGGGGGAGAACCGTTTCAGGCTCTGTATAACTATACTCCTAGGAACGAAGATGAGCTGGAAC
TCAGAGAAAGTGATGTCGTTGATGTCATGGAAAAGTGTGACGACGGATGGTTTGTGGGAACTTCAAGAAG
AACCAAATTCTTTGGTACTTTTCCCGGAAACTATGTCAAAAGGCTGTGAGGTACCGCGGGCCCGGGATCC
ACCGGATCTAGATAACTGATCATAATCAGCCATACCACATTTGTAGAGGTTTTACTTGCTTTAAAAAACC
TCCCACACCTCCCCCTGAACCTGAAACATAAAATGAATGCAATTGTTGTTGTTAACTTGTTTATTGCAGC
TTATAATGGTTACAAATAAAGCAATAGCATCACAAATTTCACAAATAAAGCATTTTTTTCACTGCATTCT
AGTTGTGGTTTGTCCAAACTCATCAATGTATCTTAACGCGTAAATTGTAAGCGTTAATATTTTGTTAAAA
TTCGCGTTAAATTTTTGTTAAATCAGCTCATTTTTTAACCAATAGGCCGAAATCGGCAAAATCCCTTATA
AATCAAAAGAATAGACCGAGATAGGGT
[37 nt withheld, positions 3948-3984]
AAAGAACGTGGACTCCAACGTCAAAGG
[49 nt withheld, positions 4012-4060]
T
[91 nt withheld, positions 4062-4152]
G
[124 nt withheld, positions 4154-4277]
CAGGTGGCACTTTTCGGGGAAATGTGCGCGGAACCCCTATTTGTTTATTTTTCTAAATACATTCAAATAT
GTATCCGCTCATGAGACAATAACCCTGATAAATGCTTCAATAATATTGAAAAAGGAAGAGTCCTGAGGCG
GAAAGAACCAGCTGTGGAATGTGTGTCAGTTAGGGTGTGGAAAGTCCCCAGGCTCCCCAGCAGGCAGAAG
TATGCAAAGCATGCATCTCAATTAGTCAGCAACCAGGTGTGGAAAGTCCCCAGGCTCCCCAGCAGGCAGA
AGTATGCAAAGCATGCATCTCAATTAGTCAGCAACCATAGTCCCGCCCCTAACTCCGCCCATCCCGCCCC
TAACTCCGCCCAGTTCCGCCCATTCTCCGCCCCATGGCTGACTAATTTTTTTTATTTATGCAGAGGCCGA
GGCCGCCTCGGCCTCTGAGCTATTCCAGAAGTAGTGAGGAGGCTTTTTTGGAGGCCTAGGCTTTTGCAAA
GATCGATCAAGAGACAGGATGAGGATCGTTTCGCATGATTGAACAAGATGGATTGCACGCAGGTTCTCCG
GCCGCTTGGGTGGAGAGGCTATTCGGCTATGACTGGGCACAACAGACAATCGGCTGCTCTGATGCCGCCG
TGTTCCGGCTGTCAGCGCAGGGGCGCCCGGTTCTTTTTGTCAAGACCGACCTGTCCGGTGCCCTGAATGA
ACTGCAAGACGAGGCAGCGCGGCTATCGTGGCTGGCCACGACGGGCGTTCCTTGCGCAGCTGTGCTCGAC
GTTGTCACTGAAGCGGGAAGGGACTGGCTGCTATTGGGCGAAGTGCCGGGGCAGGATCTCCTGTCATCTC
ACCTTGCTCCTGCCGAGAAAGTATCCATCATGGCTGATGCAATGCGGCGGCTGCATACGCTTGATCCGGC
TACCTGCCCATTCGACCACCAAGCGAAACATCGCATCGAGCGAGCACGTACTCGGATGGAAGCCGGTCTT
GTCGATCAGGATGATCTGGACGAAGAGCATCAGGGGCTCGCGCCAGCCGAACTGTTCGCCAGGCTCAAGG
CGAGCATGCCCGACGGCGAGGATCTCGTCGTGACCCATGGCGATGCCTGCTTGCCGAATATCATGGTGGA
AAATGGCCGCTTTTCTGGATTCATCGACTGTGGCCGGCTGGGTGTGGCGGACCGCTATCAGGACATAGCG
TTGGCTACCCGTGATATTGCTGAAGAGCTTGGCGGCGAATGGGCTGACCGCTTCCTCGTGCTTTACGGTA
TCGCCGCTCCCGATTCGCAGCGCATCGCCTTCTATCGCCTTCTTGACGAGTTCTTCTGAGCGGGACTCTG
GGGTTCGAAATGACCGACCAAGCGACGCCCAACCTGCCATCACGAGATTTCGATTCCACCGCCGCCTTCT
ATGAAAGGTTGGGCTTCGGAATCGTTTTCCGGGACGCCGGCTGGATGATCCTCCAGCGCGGGGATCTCAT
GCTGGAGTTCTTCGCCCACCCTAGGGGGAGGCTAACTGAAACACGGAAGGAGACAATACCGGAAGGAACC
CGCGCTATGACGGCAATAAAAAGACAGAATAAAACGCACGGTGTTGGGTCGTTTGTTCATAAACGCGGGG
TTCGGTCCCAGGGCTGGCACTCTGTCGATACCCCACCGAGACCCCATTGGGGCCAATACGCCCGCGTTTC
TTCCTTTTCCCCACCCCACCCCCCAAGTTCGGGTGAAGGCCCAGGGCTCGCAGCCAACGTCGGGGCGGCA
GGCCCTGCCATAGCCTCAGGTTACTCATATATACTTTAGATTGATTTAAAACTTCATTTTTAATTTAAAA
GGATCTAGGTGAAGATCCTTTTTGATAATCTCATGACCAAAATCCCTTAACGTGAGTTTTCGTTCCACTG
AGCGTCAGACCCCGTAGAAAAGATCAAAGGATCTTCTTGAGATCCTTTTTTTCTGCGCGTAATCTGCTGC
TTGCAAACAAAAAAACCACCGCTACCAGCGGTGGTTTGTTTGCCGGATCAAGAGCTACCAACTCTTTTTC
CGAAGGTAACTGGCTTCAGCAGAGCGCAGATACCAAATACTGTCCTTCTAGTGTAGCCGTAGTTAGGCCA
CCACTTCAAGAACTCTGTAGCACCGCCTACATACCTCGCTCTGCTAATCCTGTTACCAGTGGCTGCTGCC
AGTGGCGATAAGTCGTGTCTTACCGGGTTGGACTCAAGACGATAGTTACCGGATAAGGCGCAGCGGTCGG
GCTGAACGGGGGGTTCGTGCACACAGCCCAGCTTGGAGCGAACGACCTACACCGAACTGAGATACCTACA
GCGTGAGCTATGAGAAAGCGCCACGCTTCCCGAAGGGAGAAAGGCGGACAGGTATCCGGTAAGCGGCAGG
GTCGGAACAGGAGAGCGCACGAGGGAGCTTCCAGGGGGAAACGCCTGGTATCTTTATAGTCCTGTCGGGT
TTCGCCACCTCTGACTTGAGCGTCGATTTTTGTGATGCTCGTCAGGGGGGCGGAGCCTATGGAAAAACGC
CAGCAACGCGGCCTTTTTACGGTTCCTGGCCTTTTGCTGGCCTTTTGCTCACATGTTCTTTCCTGCGTTA
TCCCCTGATTCTGTGGATAACCGTATTACCGCCATGCAT
Features (pLannotate 1.2.2; 17 found; start..end, strand, type, name):
     61..364     +  enhancer       CMV enhancer: human cytomegalovirus immediate early enhancer
    365..568     +  promoter       CMV promoter: human cytomegalovirus (CMV) immediate early promoter
    613..1329    +  CDS            EGFP: EGFP is a basic (constitutively fluorescent) green fluorescent protein published in 1996, derived from Aequorea victoria. It is reported to be a rapidly-maturing weak dimer with moderate acid sensitivity.
   1335..1355    +  misc_feature   MCS (fragment): multiple cloning site
   1855..2211    +  CDS            SORBS2 (fragment): SRBS2_PIG - Experimental evidence at protein level: Swiss-Prot protein existence level 1. Adapter protein that plays a role in the assembling of signaling complexes, being a link between ABL kinases and actin cytoskeleton. Can form complex with ABL1 and CBL, thus promoting ubiquitination and degradation of ABL1 or with AKT1 and PAK1, thus mediating AKT1-mediated activation of PAK1 (By similarity). May play a role in the regulation of pancreatic cell adhesion, possibly by acting on WASF1 phosphorylation, enhancing phosphorylation by ABL1, as well as dephosphorylation by PTPN12. Increases water
   2836..3546    +  CDS            Sorbs1 (fragment): SRBS1_MOUSE - Also known as Kiaa1296 From Mus musculus (Mouse).
   3550..3575    +  misc_feature   MCS (fragment): multiple cloning site
   3587..3671    +  CDS            large T antigen (fragment): large T antigen from SV40 (simian virus 40)
   3694..3815    +  polyA_signal   SV40 poly(A) signal: SV40 polyadenylation signal
   3849..4277    -  rep_origin     f1 ori (sequence partly withheld): f1 bacteriophage origin of replication; arrow indicates direction of (+) strand synthesis
   4304..4408    +  promoter       AmpR promoter: bla
   4410..4767    +  promoter       SV40 promoter: SV40 enhancer and early promoter
   4802..5596    +  CDS            NeoR/KanR: aminoglycoside phosphotransferase from Tn5; aph(3')-II (or nptII); confers resistance to neomycin, kanamycin, and G418 (Geneticin®)
   5617..5769    +  CDS            ble (fragment): BLE_KLEPN - Experimental evidence at protein level: Swiss-Prot protein existence level 1. Binding protein with a strong affinity to the bleomycin family of antibiotics. Binds to CL990; an antimitotic-antibiotic compound. From Klebsiella pneumoniae.
   5828..5875    +  polyA_signal   HSV TK poly(A) signal: herpes simplex virus thymidine kinase polyadenylation signal (Cole and Stacy, 1985)
   5966..5982    -  polyA_signal   bGH poly(A) signal (fragment): bovine growth hormone polyadenylation signal
   6204..6792    +  rep_origin     ori: high-copy-number ColE1/pMB1/pBR322/pUC origin of replication
