[The description below was written by a language model from this plasmid's Addgene catalogue record and pLannotate feature annotations shown in this document.]
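Description:
GFP-nArgBP2ΔNSE is a mammalian expression plasmid built on the pEGFP-C2 backbone (6,906 bp in the depositor's full sequence) that produces an EGFP fusion to a mutant form of mouse nArgBP2, the neuronal isoform encoded by Sorbs2. The 2,193 bp insert lacks the neuronal-specific exon (NSE) of nArgBP2 and sits between the remnants of the multiple cloning site directly downstream of EGFP, so the fluorescent tag is at the N terminus of the fusion. Transcription is driven by the human cytomegalovirus immediate-early enhancer and promoter and terminated by the SV40 polyadenylation signal. The automated annotation recognises only parts of the insert, labelling them as fragments of pig SORBS2 and mouse Sorbs1. These are homology-based matches to related sorbin-homology/SH3 adaptor proteins, consistent with a Sorbs2-derived coding sequence rather than indicating additional genes.

The plasmid is maintained at high copy in E. coli through a ColE1/pUC-type origin and also carries an f1 origin, which allows single-stranded DNA production. A single NeoR/KanR (aminoglycoside phosphotransferase) cassette serves both hosts. A bacterial promoter gives kanamycin resistance in E. coli, while the SV40 enhancer/early promoter and HSV TK polyadenylation signal allow G418 selection of stably transfected mammalian cells. The short ble, bGH poly(A) and large T antigen fragments in the table are likely backbone remnants or partial matches rather than functional elements.

According to the record, the construct is used to express the GFP-tagged ΔNSE mutant in mammalian cells. It allows the fusion protein to be followed by fluorescence and can help assess the contribution of the neuronal-specific exon. It was deposited with a study of dendritic development and memory in Sorbs2 knock-out mice.
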