Addgene plasmid #74515: GFP-nArgBP2ΔNSE
Purpose: Express GFP-nArgBP2ΔNSE fusion protein in mammalian cells. nArgBP2ΔNSE is the mutant without the neuronal specific exon of nArgBP2.
Depositing lab: Guoping Feng. Depositing organization: Massachusetts Institute of Technology. Publication: Impaired Dendritic Development and Memory in Sorbs2 Knock-Out Mice. Zhang Q, Gao X, Li C, Feliciano C, Wang D, Zhou D, Mei Y, Monteiro P, Anand M, Itohara S, Dong X, Fu Z, Feng G. J Neurosci. 2016 Feb 17;36(7):2247-60. doi: 10.1523/JNEUROSCI.2528-15.2016. PubMed 26888934.
Backbone
  Vector backbone: pEGFP-C2
  Vector type: Mammalian Expression
Growth in bacteria
  Bacterial resistance: Kanamycin, 50 μg/mL
  Growth temperature: 37°C
  Growth strain: DH5alpha
  Copy number: High Copy
Gene/Insert
  Gene/Insert name: nArgBP2delNSE (alt name: nArgBP2 mutant without neuronal specific exon)
  Species: M. musculus (mouse)
  Insert size (bp): 2193
  Entrez Gene: Sorbs2 (a.k.a. 2010203O03Rik, 9430041O17Rik, A530071H08, Argbp2, mKIAA0777, nArgBP2)
  Tag / fusion protein: EGFP (N terminal on insert)
Terms and licenses: Academic/Nonprofit Terms; Industry Terms: Not Available to Industry
How to cite: GFP-nArgBP2ΔNSE was a gift from Guoping Feng (Addgene plasmid # 74515 ; http://n2t.net/addgene:74515 ; RRID:Addgene_74515)
