>Addgene plasmid #74515 | GFP-nArgBP2ΔNSE | addgene partial sequence | sequence record 153201 | EGFP-C 5'-CATGGTCCTGCTGGAGTTCGTG-3'
AGTCCGGCCGGACTCAGATCTCGAGCTCCATGAATACAGATAGCGGTGGGTGTGCTCGCAAACGTGCCGC
CATGTCTGTTACGTTAACATCTGTGAAGAGAGTTCAAAGTTCTCCAAACCTATTGGCTGCAGGGCGTGAG
TCTCAGTCTCCAGATTCAGCAAAAGGTTTTAGAAGCGTTCGGCCAAACCTGCAAGACAAAAGATCACCGA
CCCAGAGCCAGATCACTATCAATGGCAACTCTGGTGGCGCCGTGAGTCCAGTGAGTTACTATCAGAGGCC
ATTCTCCCCTTCTGCATACTCCCTCCCAGCCTCGCTGAACTCCAGCATTATCATGCAGCACGGCAGGTCT
CTTGATTCTGCAGAGACATATTCCCAGCATGCCCAGTCCCTGGATGGCACCATGGGAAGCTCCATCCCGC
TCTATAGATCCTCCGAGGAAGAGAAGAGGGTCACGGTCATCAAAGCCCCGCATTACCCAGGGATCGGCCC
TGTGGATGAGTCTGGAATCCCCACAGCCATTAGGACGACTGTCGACAGGCCAAAGGACTGGTACAAGACA
ATGTTCAAGCAAATCCACATGGTACACAAGCCGGGTCTGTACAACTCGCCCTACAGTGCTCAGTCCCACC
CGGCTGCGAAGACTCAGACCTACAGACCTCTTTCGAAAAGCCACTCAGACAATGGCACCGATGCGTTTAA
GGAGGTGCCCTCCCCAGTGCCTCCCCCACACGTCCCACCACGACCAAGAGATCAGTCTTCAACACTAA
