>Addgene plasmid #74515 | GFP-nArgBP2ΔNSE | addgene partial sequence | sequence record 153202 | SV40pA-R 5'-GAAATTTGTGATGCTATTGC-3'
TTAACAACAACAATTGCATTCATTTTATGTTTCAGGTTCAGGGGGAGGTGTGGGAGGTTTTTTAAAGCAA
GTAAAACCTCTACAAATGTGGTATGGCTGATTATGATCAGTTATCTAGATCCGGTGGATCCCGGGCCCGC
GGTACCTCACAGCCTTTTGACATAGTTTCCGGGAAAAGTACCAAAGAATTTGGTTCTTCTTGAAGTTCCC
ACAAACCATCCGTCGTCACACTTTTCCATGACATCAACGACATCACTTTCTCTGAGTTCCAGCTCATCTT
CGTTCCTAGGAGTATAGTTATACAGAGCCTGAAACGGTTCTCCCCCACCTTGAATGTTTTCATGAGAGAA
CCCAGGACGCTGTGGCTTATTGGAGCTTAGGGTGTAAATTCTGTCACTGGAGTAGCTGTGGGGCAGAGGA
GGGTCTGGGTAGTCCTCAGCACCTTTTGCGTTCCTCTTGACAACCTCGACATAGGACACGGGGAAGATGC
CTTGTCTGTTGGTTCCTGGGATTTTACCTTCGTACCAGTTTTGGTCAACTCTTTTAAGAAGAATAATCCT
GTCGCCCTTTCGCAGGGAGAGTTCCACATTTGTGTCTGCATTGAAGTTGTACTTGGCTATGGCTTCTCCA
ATCTCTCCGGGCTGGACTGGGGGTGGTGGTCTTGCGGGCTGCGCTTTTTCCGGGGGTGTTAGTTTCTCTA
CGTATGAGATTGGGAAAATGCCCACTCTGCCGTGGTGTTCCCCCTCATACCAGTTTTGGTCAATTTTCCT
GAGGATGTAGACAGTGTCTCCTTTCTTAAATGACAGCTCCTTAGATGTCTGAGCTTTGAAATCATAGACA
GCTTTTGCAGGCAATTTCTCTTTTTCTGGAGTTCCCCTTCGTTCCCGTGATGCACTTCTGCCCAAGTCAG
TCAGAGTAGATGAGTAACTTCTAGGG
